Addgene plasmid #148683: pT7-V5-SBP-C1-HseIF2a_2-315_AF
Purpose: Mammalian Expression of HseIF2a_2-315
Depositing lab: Elisa Izaurralde. Depositing organization: Max Planck Institute for Developmental Biology.
Backbone
  Vector backbone: Unknown
  Vector type: Mammalian Expression
Growth in bacteria
  Bacterial resistance: Kanamycin, 50 μg/mL
  Growth temperature: 37°C
  Growth strain: DH5alpha
  Copy number: High Copy
Gene/Insert
  Gene/Insert name: HseIF2a_2-315
  Species: H. sapiens (human)
  Entrez Gene: EIF2A (a.k.a. CDA02, EIF-2A, MST089, MSTP004, MSTP089)
  Cloning method: Unknown
Terms and licenses: Academic/Nonprofit Terms; Industry Terms: Not Available to Industry
Depositor comments: Sequence given by NCBI: NM_004094.4 (Uniprot.: P05198) Plasmids from this collection were made available to the research community and donated after the lab closed. Please note that the sequence provided by the depositing laboratory may be theoretical/predicted or based on Sanger sequencing results. There may be discrepancies between sequencing results obtained by Addgene and the depositor sequence. If an Addgene verified sequence is not available, please contact before placing your order to request that our lab fully sequence the plasmid.
How to cite: pT7-V5-SBP-C1-HseIF2a_2-315_AF was a gift from Elisa Izaurralde (Addgene plasmid # 148683 ; http://n2t.net/addgene:148683 ; RRID:Addgene_148683)
