[The description below was written by a language model from this plasmid's Addgene catalogue record and pLannotate feature annotations shown in this document.]
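Description:
pT7-V5-SBP-C1-HseIF2a_2-315_AF is a 5.1 kb mammalian expression plasmid encoding residues 2–315 of human eIF2α fused to N-terminal tags. The catalogue lists the backbone as unknown. It is propagated in E. coli through a high-copy ColE1/pUC-type origin and selected with kanamycin. Resistance comes from a Tn5 NeoR/KanR (aminoglycoside phosphotransferase) gene placed behind tandem bacterial (bla) and SV40 early promoters and followed by an HSV TK polyadenylation signal, an arrangement that should also allow G418 selection in mammalian cells. An f1 origin is also present. Several short annotated fragments (an HIV-1 LTR piece, ble, SV40 large T antigen, bGH poly(A)) appear to be partial sequence matches within backbone regions rather than functional elements.

The expression cassette is driven by the human CMV immediate-early enhancer and promoter, with a T7 promoter just downstream that could support transcription by T7 RNA polymerase, for example in vitro. The open reading frame begins with a V5 epitope tag, continues with a streptavidin-binding peptide (SBP), and then the insert, and the cassette ends with an SV40 polyadenylation signal. There is a discrepancy in the record over gene identity. The catalogue's Entrez link points to EIF2A, but the depositor's cited transcript and UniProt entries and the feature annotation both correspond to EIF2S1, the alpha subunit of the eIF2 complex that forms the ternary complex with GTP and initiator tRNA during translation initiation.

The stated purpose is simply mammalian expression. The tags would suit V5 immunodetection and streptavidin-based pulldown of the protein and its partners, although the record does not describe specific experiments. The depositor notes that the supplied sequence may be theoretical or based on Sanger reads.
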