Features (pLannotate 1.2.2; 17 found; start..end, strand, type, name):
     61..364     +  enhancer       CMV enhancer: human cytomegalovirus immediate early enhancer
    365..568     +  promoter       CMV promoter: human cytomegalovirus (CMV) immediate early promoter
    564..597     +  LTR            5' LTR (truncated) (fragment): truncated 5' long terminal repeat (LTR) from HIV-1
    613..631     +  promoter       T7 promoter: promoter for bacteriophage T7 RNA polymerase
    668..709     +  CDS            V5 tag: epitope tag from simian virus 5
    731..844     +  CDS            SBP: streptavidin-binding peptide selected from a peptide library; binds streptavidin with nanomolar affinity (Keefe et al., 2001)
    857..1798    +  CDS            EIF2S1: IF2A_HUMAN - Also known as EIF2A. Experimental evidence at protein level: Swiss-Prot protein existence level 1. Functions in the early steps of protein synthesis by forming a ternary complex with GTP and initiator tRNA (PubMed:16289705). This complex binds to a 40S ribosomal subunit, followed by mRNA binding to form a 43S pre-initiation complex (PubMed:16289705). Junction of the 60S ribosomal subunit to form the 80S initiation complex is preceded by hydrolysis of the GTP bound to eIF-2 and release of an eIF-2-GDP binary complex (PubMed:16289705). In order for eIF-2 to recycle and catalyze anot
   1824..1908    +  CDS            large T antigen (fragment): large T antigen from SV40 (simian virus 40)
   1931..2052    +  polyA_signal   SV40 poly(A) signal: SV40 polyadenylation signal
   2086..2514    -  rep_origin     f1 ori (sequence partly withheld): f1 bacteriophage origin of replication; arrow indicates direction of (+) strand synthesis
   2541..2645    +  promoter       AmpR promoter: bla
   2647..3004    +  promoter       SV40 promoter: SV40 enhancer and early promoter
   3039..3833    +  CDS            NeoR/KanR: aminoglycoside phosphotransferase from Tn5; aph(3')-II (or nptII); confers resistance to neomycin, kanamycin, and G418 (Geneticin®)
   3854..4006    +  CDS            ble (fragment): BLE_KLEPN - Experimental evidence at protein level: Swiss-Prot protein existence level 1. Binding protein with a strong affinity to the bleomycin family of antibiotics. Binds to CL990; an antimitotic-antibiotic compound. From Klebsiella pneumoniae.
   4065..4112    +  polyA_signal   HSV TK poly(A) signal: herpes simplex virus thymidine kinase polyadenylation signal (Cole and Stacy, 1985)
   4203..4219    -  polyA_signal   bGH poly(A) signal (fragment): bovine growth hormone polyadenylation signal
   4441..5029    +  rep_origin     ori: high-copy-number ColE1/pMB1/pBR322/pUC origin of replication
>Addgene plasmid #148683 | pT7-V5-SBP-C1-HseIF2a_2-315_AF | depositor full sequence | sequence record 291131 | Full Sequence
TAGTTATTAATAGTAATCAATTACGGGGTCATTAGTTCATAGCCCATATATGGAGTTCCGCGTTACATAA
CTTACGGTAAATGGCCCGCCTGGCTGACCGCCCAACGACCCCCGCCCATTGACGTCAATAATGACGTATG
TTCCCATAGTAACGCCAATAGGGACTTTCCATTGACGTCAATGGGTGGAGTATTTACGGTAAACTGCCCA
CTTGGCAGTACATCAAGTGTATCATATGCCAAGTACGCCCCCTATTGACGTCAATGACGGTAAATGGCCC
GCCTGGCATTATGCCCAGTACATGACCTTATGGGACTTTCCTACTTGGCAGTACATCTACGTATTAGTCA
TCGCTATTACCATGGTGATGCGGTTTTGGCAGTACATCAATGGGCGTGGATAGCGGTTTGACTCACGGGG
ATTTCCAAGTCTCCACCCCATTGACGTCAATGGGAGTTTGTTTTGGCACCAAAATCAACGGGACTTTCCA
AAATGTCGTAACAACTCCGCCCCATTGACGCAAATGGGCGGTAGGCGTGTACGGTGGGAGGTCTATATAA
GCAGAGCTCTCTGGCTAACTAGAGAACCCACTGCTTACTGGCTTATCGAAATTAATACGACTCACTATAG
GGAGACCCAAGCTCTAGCGCTACCGGTCGCCACCATGGGTAAGCCTATCCCTAACCCTCTCCTCGGTCTC
GATTCTACGCCCGGAAGCGGTAGCGGTACGATGGACGAGAAGACCACCGGCTGGGGGGGCGGCCACGTGG
TGGAGGGCCTGGCCGGCGAGCTGGAGCAGCTGCGGGCCAGGCTGGAGCACCACCCTCAGGGCCAGCGGGA
GCCCAGATCTCGAGCACCGGGTCTAAGTTGTAGATTTTATCAACACAAATTTCCTGAGGTGGAAGATGTA
GTGATGGTGAATGTCAGATCCATTGCTGAAATGGGGGCTTATGTCAGCTTGCTGGAATACAACAACATTG
AAGGCATGATTCTTCTTAGTGAATTATCCAGAAGGCGTATCCGTTCTATCAACAAACTCATCCGAATTGG
CAGGAATGAGTGTGTGGTTGTCATTAGGGTGGACAAAGAAAAAGGATATATTGATTTGTCAAAAAGAAGA
GTTTCTCCAGAGGAAGCAATCAAATGTGAAGACAAATTCACAAAATCCAAAACTGTTTATAGCATTCTTC
GTCATGTTGCTGAGGTGTTAGAATACACCAAGGATGAGCAGCTGGAAAGCCTATTCCAGAGGACTGCCTG
GGTCTTTGATGACAAGTACAAGAGACCTGGATATGGTGCCTATGATGCATTTAAGCATGCAGTCTCAGAC
CCATCTATTTTGGATAGTTTAGATTTGAATGAAGATGAACGGGAAGTACTCATTAATAATATTAATAGGC
GCTTGACCCCACAGGCTGTCAAAATTCGAGCAGATATTGAAGTGGCTTGTTATGGTTATGAAGGCATTGA
TGCTGTAAAAGAAGCCCTAAGAGCAGGTTTGAATTGTTCTACAGAAAACATGCCCATTAAGATTAATCTA
ATAGCTCCTCCTCGGTATGTAATGACTACGACAACCCTGGAGAGAACAGAAGGCCTTTCTGTCCTCAGTC
AAGCTATGGCTGTTATCAAAGAGAAGATTGAGGAAAAGAGGGGTGTGTTCAATGTTCAAATGGAGCCCAA
AGTGGTCACAGATACAGATGAGACTGAACTTGCGAGGCAGATGGAGAGGCTTGAAAGAGAAAATGCCGAA
GTGGATGGAGATGATGATGCAGAAGAAATGGAAGCCAAAGCTGAAGATTAAGGATCCACCGGATCTAGAT
AACTGATCATAATCAGCCATACCACATTTGTAGAGGTTTTACTTGCTTTAAAAAACCTCCCACACCTCCC
CCTGAACCTGAAACATAAAATGAATGCAATTGTTGTTGTTAACTTGTTTATTGCAGCTTATAATGGTTAC
AAATAAAGCAATAGCATCACAAATTTCACAAATAAAGCATTTTTTTCACTGCATTCTAGTTGTGGTTTGT
CCAAACTCATCAATGTATCTTAACGCGTAAATTGTAAGCGTTAATATTTTGTTAAAATTCGCGTTAAATT
TTTGTTAAATCAGCTCATTTTTTAACCAATAGGCCGAAATCGGCAAAATCCCTTATAAATCAAAAGAATA
GACCGAGATAGGGT
[37 nt withheld, positions 2185-2221]
AAAGAACGTGGACTCCAACGTCAAAGG
[49 nt withheld, positions 2249-2297]
T
[91 nt withheld, positions 2299-2389]
G
[124 nt withheld, positions 2391-2514]
CAGGTGGCACTTTTCGGGGAAATGTGCGCGGAACCCCTATTTGTTTATTTTTCTAAATACATTCAAATAT
GTATCCGCTCATGAGACAATAACCCTGATAAATGCTTCAATAATATTGAAAAAGGAAGAGTCCTGAGGCG
GAAAGAACCAGCTGTGGAATGTGTGTCAGTTAGGGTGTGGAAAGTCCCCAGGCTCCCCAGCAGGCAGAAG
TATGCAAAGCATGCATCTCAATTAGTCAGCAACCAGGTGTGGAAAGTCCCCAGGCTCCCCAGCAGGCAGA
AGTATGCAAAGCATGCATCTCAATTAGTCAGCAACCATAGTCCCGCCCCTAACTCCGCCCATCCCGCCCC
TAACTCCGCCCAGTTCCGCCCATTCTCCGCCCCATGGCTGACTAATTTTTTTTATTTATGCAGAGGCCGA
GGCCGCCTCGGCCTCTGAGCTATTCCAGAAGTAGTGAGGAGGCTTTTTTGGAGGCCTAGGCTTTTGCAAA
GATCGATCAAGAGACAGGATGAGGATCGTTTCGCATGATTGAACAAGATGGATTGCACGCAGGTTCTCCG
GCCGCTTGGGTGGAGAGGCTATTCGGCTATGACTGGGCACAACAGACAATCGGCTGCTCTGATGCCGCCG
TGTTCCGGCTGTCAGCGCAGGGGCGCCCGGTTCTTTTTGTCAAGACCGACCTGTCCGGTGCCCTGAATGA
ACTGCAAGACGAGGCAGCGCGGCTATCGTGGCTGGCCACGACGGGCGTTCCTTGCGCAGCTGTGCTCGAC
GTTGTCACTGAAGCGGGAAGGGACTGGCTGCTATTGGGCGAAGTGCCGGGGCAGGATCTCCTGTCATCTC
ACCTTGCTCCTGCCGAGAAAGTATCCATCATGGCTGATGCAATGCGGCGGCTGCATACGCTTGATCCGGC
TACCTGCCCATTCGACCACCAAGCGAAACATCGCATCGAGCGAGCACGTACTCGGATGGAAGCCGGTCTT
GTCGATCAGGATGATCTGGACGAAGAGCATCAGGGGCTCGCGCCAGCCGAACTGTTCGCCAGGCTCAAGG
CGAGCATGCCCGACGGCGAGGATCTCGTCGTGACCCATGGCGATGCCTGCTTGCCGAATATCATGGTGGA
AAATGGCCGCTTTTCTGGATTCATCGACTGTGGCCGGCTGGGTGTGGCGGACCGCTATCAGGACATAGCG
TTGGCTACCCGTGATATTGCTGAAGAGCTTGGCGGCGAATGGGCTGACCGCTTCCTCGTGCTTTACGGTA
TCGCCGCTCCCGATTCGCAGCGCATCGCCTTCTATCGCCTTCTTGACGAGTTCTTCTGAGCGGGACTCTG
GGGTTCGAAATGACCGACCAAGCGACGCCCAACCTGCCATCACGAGATTTCGATTCCACCGCCGCCTTCT
ATGAAAGGTTGGGCTTCGGAATCGTTTTCCGGGACGCCGGCTGGATGATCCTCCAGCGCGGGGATCTCAT
GCTGGAGTTCTTCGCCCACCCTAGGGGGAGGCTAACTGAAACACGGAAGGAGACAATACCGGAAGGAACC
CGCGCTATGACGGCAATAAAAAGACAGAATAAAACGCACGGTGTTGGGTCGTTTGTTCATAAACGCGGGG
TTCGGTCCCAGGGCTGGCACTCTGTCGATACCCCACCGAGACCCCATTGGGGCCAATACGCCCGCGTTTC
TTCCTTTTCCCCACCCCACCCCCCAAGTTCGGGTGAAGGCCCAGGGCTCGCAGCCAACGTCGGGGCGGCA
GGCCCTGCCATAGCCTCAGGTTACTCATATATACTTTAGATTGATTTAAAACTTCATTTTTAATTTAAAA
GGATCTAGGTGAAGATCCTTTTTGATAATCTCATGACCAAAATCCCTTAACGTGAGTTTTCGTTCCACTG
AGCGTCAGACCCCGTAGAAAAGATCAAAGGATCTTCTTGAGATCCTTTTTTTCTGCGCGTAATCTGCTGC
TTGCAAACAAAAAAACCACCGCTACCAGCGGTGGTTTGTTTGCCGGATCAAGAGCTACCAACTCTTTTTC
CGAAGGTAACTGGCTTCAGCAGAGCGCAGATACCAAATACTGTCCTTCTAGTGTAGCCGTAGTTAGGCCA
CCACTTCAAGAACTCTGTAGCACCGCCTACATACCTCGCTCTGCTAATCCTGTTACCAGTGGCTGCTGCC
AGTGGCGATAAGTCGTGTCTTACCGGGTTGGACTCAAGACGATAGTTACCGGATAAGGCGCAGCGGTCGG
GCTGAACGGGGGGTTCGTGCACACAGCCCAGCTTGGAGCGAACGACCTACACCGAACTGAGATACCTACA
GCGTGAGCTATGAGAAAGCGCCACGCTTCCCGAAGGGAGAAAGGCGGACAGGTATCCGGTAAGCGGCAGG
GTCGGAACAGGAGAGCGCACGAGGGAGCTTCCAGGGGGAAACGCCTGGTATCTTTATAGTCCTGTCGGGT
TTCGCCACCTCTGACTTGAGCGTCGATTTTTGTGATGCTCGTCAGGGGGGCGGAGCCTATGGAAAAACGC
CAGCAACGCGGCCTTTTTACGGTTCCTGGCCTTTTGCTGGCCTTTTGCTCACATGTTCTTTCCTGCGTTA
TCCCCTGATTCTGTGGATAACCGTATTACCGCCATGCAT
